Addgene plasmid #237252: p0AmpAB-PXdRP
Purpose: Carries the X. dendrorhous RP promoter
Depositing lab: Eric Young. Depositing organization: Worcester Polytechnic Institute. Publication: Omics-driven onboarding of the carotenoid producing red yeast Xanthophyllomyces dendrorhous CBS 6938. Tobin EE, Collins JH, Marsan CB, Nadeau GT, Mori K, Lipzen A, Mondo S, Grigoriev IV, Young EM. Appl Microbiol Biotechnol. 2024 Dec 28;108(1):547. doi: 10.1007/s00253-024-13379-w. PubMed 39731599.
Backbone
  Vector backbone: p0AmpAB
  Vector type: Synthetic Biology
Growth in bacteria
  Bacterial resistance: Ampicillin, 100 μg/mL
  Growth temperature: 37°C
  Growth strain: DH5alpha
  Copy number: High Copy
Gene/Insert
  Gene/Insert name: PXdRP
  Species: Xanthophyllomyces dendrorhous
  Cloning method: Golden Gate
Terms and licenses: Academic/Nonprofit Terms; Industry Terms: Not Available to Industry
How to cite: p0AmpAB-PXdRP was a gift from Eric Young (Addgene plasmid # 237252 ; http://n2t.net/addgene:237252 ; RRID:Addgene_237252)
