[The description below was written by a language model from this plasmid's Addgene catalogue record and pLannotate feature annotations shown in this document.]
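Description:
p0AmpAB-PXdRP is a small (about 3.1 kb) synthetic-biology part plasmid that stores a promoter from the carotenoid-producing red yeast Xanthophyllomyces dendrorhous, designated the RP promoter, in the p0AmpAB backbone. The insert was introduced by Golden Gate cloning. This, together with the "0" in the backbone name, suggests a basic-level part vector in a hierarchical assembly scheme, although the record does not describe the assembly standard, the type IIS enzymes or the overhangs involved. The plasmid is maintained in E. coli. Replication is driven by a high-copy ColE1/pUC-type origin, and selection relies on the AmpR β-lactamase gene expressed from its native bla promoter, giving ampicillin resistance.

The automated feature table annotates only backbone elements: the origin, the AmpR cassette, and two very short fragments matching rop and the pBR322 bom region, which are remnants of the parental vector rather than functional units. The promoter insert itself is not annotated and presumably lies in the unannotated region of roughly 1 kb downstream of these remnants. Its exact boundaries, its length and the gene from which it derives are not stated. No yeast selection marker, yeast replication or integration element, reporter or terminator is recorded, so the plasmid is not an expression vector on its own. It serves as a source of a characterised native regulatory part to be combined with coding sequences, terminators and markers in downstream assemblies, supporting genetic tool development and engineered gene expression in X. dendrorhous.
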