Features (pLannotate 1.2.2; 5 found; start..end, strand, type, name):
    138..726     -  rep_origin     ori: high-copy-number ColE1/pMB1/pBR322/pUC origin of replication
    897..1757    -  CDS            AmpR: β-lactamase; bla; confers resistance to ampicillin, carbenicillin, and related antibiotics
   1758..1862    -  promoter       AmpR promoter: bla
   1957..1992    +  CDS            rop (fragment): Rop protein, which maintains plasmids at low copy number; rop
   2094..2130    +  misc_feature   bom (fragment): basis of mobility region from pBR322
>Addgene plasmid #237252 | p0AmpAB-PXdRP | addgene full sequence | sequence record 472729 | Addgene NGS Result
AGAGACCGAGCGGTATCAGCTCACTCAAAGGCGGTAATACGGTTATCCACAGAATCAGGGGATAACGCAG
GAAAGAACATGTGAGCAAAAGGCCAGCAAAAGGCCAGGAACCGTAAAAAGGCCGCGTTGCTGGCGTTTTT
CCATAGGCTCCGCCCCCCTGACGAGCATCACAAAAATCGACGCTCAAGTCAGAGGTGGCGAAACCCGACA
GGACTATAAAGATACCAGGCGTTTCCCCCTGGAAGCTCCCTCGTGCGCTCTCCTGTTCCGACCCTGCCGC
TTACCGGATACCTGTCCGCCTTTCTCCCTTCGGGAAGCGTGGCGCTTTCTCATAGCTCACGCTGTAGGTA
TCTCAGTTCGGTGTAGGTCGTTCGCTCCAAGCTGGGCTGTGTGCACGAACCCCCCGTTCAGCCCGACCGC
TGCGCCTTATCCGGTAACTATCGTCTTGAGCCCAACCCGGTAAGACACGACTTATCGCCACTGGCAGCAG
CCACTGGTAACAGGATTAGCAGAGCGAGGTATGTAGGCGGTGCTACAGAGTTCTTGAAGTGGTGGCCTAA
CTACGGCTACACTAGAAGAACAGTATTTGGTATCTGCGCTCTGCTGAAGCCAGTTACCTTCGGAAAAAGA
GTTGGTAGCTCTTGATCCGGCAAACAAACCACCGCTGGTAGCGGTGGTTTTTTTGTTTGCAAGCAGCAGA
TTACGCGCAGAAAAAAAGGATCTCAAGAAGATCCTTTGATCTTTTCTACGGGGTCTGACGCTCAGTGGAA
CGAAAACTCACGTTAAGGGATTTTGGTCATGAGATTATCAAAAAGGATCTTCACCTAGATCCTTTTAAAT
TAAAAATGAAGTTTTAAATCAATCTAAAGTATATATGAGTAAACTTGGTCTGACAGTTACCAATGCTTAA
TCAGTGAGGCACCTATCTCAGCGATCTGTCTATTTCGTTCATCCATAGTTGCCTGGCTCCCCGTCGTGTA
GATAACTACGATACGGGAGGGCTTACCATCTGGCCCCAGTGCTGCAATGATACCGCGAGAGCCACGCTCA
CCGGCTCCAGATTTATCAGCAATAAACCAGCCAGCCGGAAGGGCCGAGCGCAGAAGTGGTCCTGCAACTT
TATCCGCCTCCATCCAGTCTATTAATTGTTGCCGGGAAGCTAGAGTAAGTAGTTCGCCAGTTAATAGTTT
GCGCAACGTTGTTGCCATTGCTACAGGCATCGTGGTGTCACGCTCGTCGTTTGGTATGGCTTCATTCAGC
TCCGGTTCCCAACGATCAAGGCGAGTTACATGATCCCCCATGTTGTGCAAAAAAGCGGTTAGCTCCTTCG
GTCCTCCGATCGTTGTCAGAAGTAAGTTGGCCGCAGTGTTATCACTCATGGTTATGGCAGCACTGCATAA
TTCTCTTACTGTCATGCCATCCGTAAGATGCTTTTCTGTGACTGGTGAGTACTCAACCAAGTCATTCTGA
GAATAGTGTATGCGGCGACCGAGTTGCTCTTGCCCGGCGTCAATACGGGATAATACCGCGCCACATAGCA
GAACTTTAAAAGTGCTCATCATTGGAAAACGTTCTTCGGGGCGAAAACTCTCAAGGATCTTACCGCTGTT
GAGATCCAGTTCGATGTAACCCACTCGTGCACCCAACTGATCTTCAGCATCTTTTACTTTCACCAGCGTT
TCTGGGTGAGCAAAAACAGGAAGGCAAAATGCCGCAAAAAAGGGAATAAGGGCGACACGGAAATGTTGAA
TACTCATACTCTTCCTTTTTCAATATTATTGAAGCATTTATCAGGGTTATTGTCTCATGAGCGGATACAT
ATTTGAATGTATTTAGAAAAATAAACAAATAGGGGTTCCGCGCACATTTCCCCGAAAAGTGCCACCTGAC
GTCTAAGAAACCATTATTATCATGACATTAACCTATAAAAATAGGCGTATCACGAGGCCCTTTCGTCTCG
CGCGTTTCGGTGATGACGGTGAAAACCTCTGACACATGCAGCTCCCGGAGACGGTCACAGCTTGTCTGTA
AGCGGATGCCGGGAGCAGACAAGCCCGTCAGGGCGCGTCAGCGGGTGTTGGCGGGTGTCGGGGCTGGCTT
AACTATGCGGCATCAGAGCAGATTGTACTGGGTCTCAGTGCAGATTATTCAGCCTAGTCGTCCGCTGGCT
GCTCTAAGCTGTCTTTTAATCCTGCGTGGCTTCCCTAGTGACTCTGGTTCTCTCCGGGCTCAAACTCGGA
GTCACAGGAGACTATGCACTCTTCTGAGAACGCTCCGAGAGCTCCCTGTATACTCGAACGCACAGTTTCA
GCGAGACTATATAATATAATATAATATAAAACAGAACAAAAAGAGAATAGGTATCACTGAGGGCATCAGT
GGCTTTAGAGCACTCAAGAGGCCGTGGCATTGGCCTGGTGGATGCAGAGAGATGTAAGCTGAGTGATCGT
TTGGTGTAACCCTAACAAGGTACTTCATATATGCTACCTATATTCAAATAATATCCTCGATTCTCACGTG
ATCATACAAGAGAATGTCATCCTATCCTTTCCCCCTTCCATTCTCACTTTCGTTGCTTTCTTGCGCGCAA
GGCATCAACTCTATCAAATACCTTTCGTTCGCTTCATTTATTAATTCGAATCACTCTTGAATGCTCTTGA
ATGACTTCCTCCTAGATCGAAATAGCCCTTTCATTGTCGCGTAGGACTCTTTAGCCTTAGGATCAGTAAC
ACATGCCTATAATGATGATACCTCGATTGTTTGCGCATTGATCGAACGGAGCGCTGCGAATTTCTTGAGA
GCCTGAAGATTCAATTCACTAGTTCAACCATCATACCTCCTCAGCGGACACATAGCAAACAAAACTATGT
TATGGGTCTGAGAGAGAATCAACGTCGAAAAGATGTGTAAACAACTCTCGAGGCCATTTACCATGTTCAA
TACCACCCCTCTATTGAAAGTCTTACGTAATCATTATGTGTTACATCCGTGCAGCCTGGTTTTTCGTTAC
TTACACAATGGTCGGCTCCTGCAAGCATGAGTCCGTCAGAAAAATTATCTGTCGCCCCTCCCCCCCGCTC
CCCCGTCTCTTTTTTCCTCACGTCAACAACAAGGACACCAACACTTGGTTAGTTTCGACGACAATG
